>Addgene plasmid #41064 | pTKIP-neo | depositor full sequence | sequence record 54395 | pTKIP-neo sequence 4290 bps
GCAGGATGCTGCTGGCTACCCTGTGGAACACCTACATCTGTATTAACGAAGCGCTGGCATTGACCCTGAG
TGATTTTTCTCTGGTCCCGCCGCATCCATACCGCCAGTTGTTTACCCTCACAACGTTCCAGTAACCGGGC
ATGTTCATCATCAGTAACCCGTATCGTGAGCATCCTCTCTCGTTTCATCGGTATCATTACCCCCATGAAC
AGAAATCCCCCTTACACGGAGGCATCAGTGACCAAACAGGAAAAAACCGCCCTTAACATGGCCCGCTTTA
TCAGAAGCCAGACATTAACGCTTCTGGAGAAACTCAACGAGCTGGACGCGGATGAACAGGCAGACATCTG
TGAATCGCTTCACGACCACGCTGATGAGCTTTACCGCAGCTGCCTCGCGCGTTTCGGTGATGACGGTGAA
AACCTCTGACACATGCAGCTCCCGGAGACGGTCACAGCTTGTCTGTAAGCGGATGCCGGGAGCAGACAAG
CCCGTCAGGGCGCGTCAGCGGGTGTTGGCGGGTGTCGGGGCGCAGCCATGACCCAGTCACGTAGCGATAG
CGGAGTGTATACTGGCTTAACTATGCGGCATCAGAGCAGATTGTACTGAGAGTGCACCATATGCGGTGTG
AAATACCGCACAGATGCGTAAGGAGAAAATACCGCATCAGGCGCTCTTCCGCTTCCTCGCTCACTGACTC
GCTGCGCTCGGTCGTTCGGCTGCGGCGAGCGGTATCAGCTCACTCAAAGGCGGTAATACGGTTATCCACA
GAATCAGGGGATAACGCAGGAAAGAACATGTGAGCAAAAGGCCAGCAAAAGGCCAGGAACCGTAAAAAGG
CCGCGTTGCTGGCGTTTTTCCATAGGCTCCGCCCCCCTGACGAGCATCACAAAAATCGACGCTCAAGTCA
GAGGTGGCGAAACCCGACAGGACTATAAAGATACCAGGCGTTTCCCCCTGGAAGCTCCCTCGTGCGCTCT
CCTGTTCCGACCCTGCCGCTTACCGGATACCTGTCCGCCTTTCTCCCTTCGGGAAGCGTGGCGCTTTCTC
ATAGCTCACGCTGTAGGTATCTCAGTTCGGTGTAGGTCGTTCGCTCCAAGCTGGGCTGTGTGCACGAACC
CCCCGTTCAGCCCGACCGCTGCGCCTTATCCGGTAACTATCGTCTTGAGTCCAACCCGGTAAGACACGAC
TTATCGCCACTGGCAGCAGCCACTGGTAACAGGATTAGCAGAGCGAGGTATGTAGGCGGTGCTACAGAGT
TCTTGAAGTGGTGGCCTAACTACGGCTACACTAGAAGGACAGTATTTGGTATCTGCGCTCTGCTGAAGCC
AGTTACCTTCGGAAAAAGAGTTGGTAGCTCTTGATCCGGCAAACAAACCACCGCTGGTAGCGGTGGTTTT
TTTGTTTGCAAGCAGCAGATTACGCGCAGAAAAAAAGGATCTCAAGAAGATCCTTTGATCTTTTCTACGG
GGTCTGACGCTCAGTGGAACGAAAACTCACGTTAAGGGATTTTGGTCATGAGATTATCAAAAAGGATCTT
CACCTAGATCCTTTTAAATTAAAAATGAAGTTTTAAATCAATCTAAAGTATATATGAGTAAACTTGGTCT
GACAGTTACCAATGCTTAATCAGTGAGGCACCTATCTCAGCGATCTGTCTATTTCGTTCATCCATAGTTG
CCTGACTCCCCGTCGTGTAGATAACTACGATACGGGAGGGCTTACCATCTGGCCCCAGTGCTGCAATGAT
ACCGCGAGACCCACGCTCACCGGCTCCAGATTTATCAGCAATAAACCAGCCAGCCGGAAGGGCCGAGCGC
AGAAGTGGTCCTGCAACTTTATCCGCCTCCATCCAGTCTATTAATTGTTGCCGGGAAGCTAGAGTAAGTA
GTTCGCCAGTTAATAGTTTGCGCAACGTTGTTGCCATTGCTGCAGGCATCGTGGTGTCACGCTCGTCGTT
TGGTATGGCTTCATTCAGCTCCGGTTCCCAACGATCAAGGCGAGTTACATGATCCCCCATGTTGTGCAAA
AAAGCGGTTAGCTCCTTCGGTCCTCCGATCGTTGTCAGAAGTAAGTTGGCCGCAGTGTTATCACTCATGG
TTATGGCAGCACTGCATAATTCTCTTACTGTCATGCCATCCGTAAGATGCTTTTCTGTGACTGGTGAGTA
CTCAACCAAGTCATTCTGAGAATAGTGTATGCGGCGACCGAGTTGCTCTTGCCCGGCGTCAACACGGGAT
AATACCGCGCCACATAGCAGAACTTTAAAAGTGCTCATCATTGGAAAACGTTCTTCGGGGCGAAAACTCT
CAAGGATCTTACCGCTGTTGAGATCCAGTTCGATGTAACCCACTCGTGCACCCAACTGATCTTCAGCATC
TTTTACTTTCACCAGCGTTTCTGGGTGAGCAAAAACAGGAAGGCAAAATGCCGCAAAAAAGGGAATAAGG
GCGACACGGAAATGTTGAATACTCATACTCTTCCTTTTTCAATATTATTGAAGCATTTATCAGGGTTATT
GTCTCATGAGCGGATACATATTTGAATGTATTTAGAAAAATAAACAAATAGGGGTTCCGCGCACATTTCC
CCGAAAAGTGCCACCTTAGGGATAACAGGGTAATTACGGCCCCAAGGTCCAAACGGTGAAGGTACCGGGC
CCCCCCTCGAGGTCGACGGTATCGATAAGCTTGATATCGAATTCCGAAGTTCCTATTCTCTAGAAAGTAT
AGGAACTTCAGGTCTGAAGAGGAGTTTACGTCCAGCCAAGCTAGCTTGGCTGCAGGTCGTCGAAATTCTA
CCGGGTAGGGGAGGCGCTTTTCCCAAGGCAGTCTGGAGCATGCGCTTTAGCAGCCCCGCTGGGCACTTGG
CGCTACACAAGTGGCCTCTGGCCTCGCACACATTCCACATCCACCGGTAGGCGCCAACCGGCTCCGTTCT
TTGGTGGCCCCTTCGCGCCACCTTCTACTCCTCCCCTAGTCAGGAAGTTCCCCCCCGCCCCGCAGCTCGC
GTCGTGCAGGACGTGACAAATGGAAGTAGCACGTCTCACTAGTCTCGTGCAGATGGACAGCACCGCTGAG
CAATGGAAGCGGGTAGGCCTTTGGGGCAGCGGCCAATAGCAGCTTTGCTCCTTCGCTTTCTGGGCTCAGA
GGCTGGGAAGGGGTGGGTCCGGGGGCGGGCTCAGGGGCGGGCTCAGGGGCGGGGCGGGCGCCCGAAGGTC
CTCCGGAGGCCCGGCATTCTGCACGCTTCAAAAGCGCACGTCTGCCGCGCTGTTCTCCTCTTCCTCATCT
CCGGGCCTTTCGACCTGCAGCCTGTTGACAATTAATCATCGGCATAGTATATCGGCATAGTATAATACGA
CAAGGTGAGGAACTAAACCATGGGATCGGCCATTGAACAAGATGGATTGCACGCAGGTTCTCCGGCCGCT
TGGGTGGAGAGGCTATTCGGCTATGACTGGGCACAACAGACAATCGGCTGCTCTGATGCCGCCGTGTTCC
GGCTGTCAGCGCAGGGGCGCCCGGTTCTTTTTGTCAAGACCGACCTGTCCGGTGCCCTGAATGAACTGCA
GGACGAGGCAGCGCGGCTATCGTGGCTGGCCACGACGGGCGTTCCTTGCGCAGCTGTGCTCGACGTTGTC
ACTGAAGCGGGAAGGGACTGGCTGCTATTGGGCGAAGTGCCGGGGCAGGATCTCCTGTCATCTCACCTTG
CTCCTGCCGAGAAAGTATCCATCATGGCTGATGCAATGCGGCGGCTGCATACGCTTGATCCGGCTACCTG
CCCATTCGACCACCAAGCGAAACATCGCATCGAGCGAGCACGTACTCGGATGGAAGCCGGTCTTGTCGAT
CAGGATGATCTGGACGAAGAGCATCAGGGGCTCGCGCCAGCCGAACTGTTCGCCAGGCTCAAGGCGCGCA
TGCCCGACGGCGATGATCTCGTCGTGACCCATGGCGATGCCTGCTTGCCGAATATCATGGTGGAAAATGG
CCGCTTTTCTGGATTCATCGACTGTGGCCGGCTGGGTGTGGCGGACCGCTATCAGGACATAGCGTTGGCT
ACCCGTGATATTGCTGAAGAGCTTGGCGGCGAATGGGCTGACCGCTTCCTCGTGCTTTACGGTATCGCCG
CTCCCGATTCGCAGCGCATCGCCTTCTATCGCCTTCTTGACGAGTTCTTCTGAGGGGATCAATTCTCTAG
AGCTCGCTGATCAGAAGTTCCTATTCTCTAGAAAGTATAGGAACTTCGATGGCGCCTCATCCCTGAAGCC
AATAGGGATAACAGGGTAAT
Features (pLannotate 1.2.2; 12 found; start..end, strand, type, name):
     87..197     -  CDS            mbeC (fragment): MBEC_ECOLX - Experimental evidence at protein level: Swiss-Prot protein existence level 1. Required for efficient mobilization of ColE1 plasmid and is thus essential to promote the specific transfer of the plasmid during conjugation. Probably functions by inducing DNA bending, helping the MbeA relaxase to melt the DNA around the nic site and cleave the phosphodiester bond. Binds specifically double-stranded DNA (dsDNA) containing the ColE1 oriT but does not recognize the inverted repeat (IR). From Escherichia coli.
    238..429     +  CDS            rop: Rop protein, which maintains plasmids at low copy number; rop
    531..671     +  misc_feature   bom: basis of mobility region from pBR322
    857..1445    -  rep_origin     ori: high-copy-number ColE1/pMB1/pBR322/pUC origin of replication
   1616..2476    -  CDS            AmpR: β-lactamase; bla; confers resistance to ampicillin, carbenicillin, and related antibiotics
   2477..2581    -  promoter       AmpR promoter: bla
   2651..2705    -  misc_feature   MCS (fragment): pBluescript multiple cloning site
   2706..2739    +  protein_bind   FRT (minimal): supports FLP-mediated excision but not integration (Turan and Bode, 2011) FLP recombinase from the Saccharomyces cerevisiae 2μ plasmid
   2803..3302    +  promoter       PGK promoter: mouse phosphoglycerate kinase 1 promoter
   3314..3361    +  promoter       EM7 promoter: synthetic bacterial promoter&nbsp
   3380..4183    +  CDS            NeoR/KanR: aminoglycoside phosphotransferase from Tn5; aph(3')-II (or nptII); confers resistance to neomycin, kanamycin, and G418 (Geneticin®)
   4214..4247    +  protein_bind   FRT (minimal): supports FLP-mediated excision but not integration (Turan and Bode, 2011) FLP recombinase from the Saccharomyces cerevisiae 2μ plasmid
