[The description below was written by a language model from this plasmid's Addgene catalogue record and pLannotate feature annotations shown in this document.]
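Description:
pTKIP-neo is a 4,290 bp empty-backbone bacterial plasmid built on the pTKIP vector and associated with work on site-specific chromosomal integration of large synthetic constructs in E. coli. It replicates from a ColE1/pMB1-type origin and is catalogued as high copy. The annotation nonetheless detects pBR322-style neighbouring elements: a rop coding sequence, the bom basis-of-mobility region and a fragment of mbeC. Selection is dual. A β-lactamase gene under its own bla promoter confers ampicillin resistance on the backbone, and a separate cassette confers kanamycin resistance.

That second cassette is the main functional module. It carries the Tn5 aminoglycoside phosphotransferase (NeoR/KanR) downstream of tandem promoters: the mouse PGK promoter followed by the synthetic bacterial EM7 promoter. EM7 drives kanamycin resistance in E. coli, while PGK is a mammalian promoter typical of this widely used dual-host marker design. The cassette is flanked by two minimal FRT sites in the same orientation, so FLP recombinase can excise the marker after selection, leaving a single FRT scar. A fragment of a pBluescript multiple cloning site lies immediately next to the first FRT and presumably provides the position for inserting a sequence of interest beside the removable marker.

Together these features suggest a donor plasmid in which a user's insert is cloned adjacent to the FRT-flanked kan marker, transferred to the chromosome under kanamycin selection, and the marker then removed with FLP. The feature table does not annotate any homology regions, endonuclease recognition sites or other elements that would mediate the integration step, and the record does not describe that mechanism.
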