Addgene plasmid #41064: pTKIP-neo
Purpose: (Empty Backbone)
Depositing lab: Edward Cox & Thomas Kuhlman. Depositing organization: Princeton University. Publication: Site-specific chromosomal integration of large synthetic constructs. Kuhlman TE, Cox EC. Nucleic Acids Res. 2010 Apr;38(6):e92. Epub 2010 Jan 4. 10.1093/nar/gkp1193 PubMed 20047970.
Backbone
  Vector backbone: pTKIP
  Backbone size (bp): 4290
  Vector type: Bacterial Expression
Growth in bacteria
  Bacterial resistance: Ampicillin and Kanamycin, 100 & 50 μg/mL
  Growth temperature: 37°C
  Growth strain: DH5alpha
  Copy number: High Copy
Terms and licenses: Academic/Nonprofit Terms; Industry Terms: Not Available to Industry
How to cite: pTKIP-neo was a gift from Edward Cox & Thomas Kuhlman (Addgene plasmid # 41064 ; http://n2t.net/addgene:41064 ; RRID:Addgene_41064)
