>Addgene plasmid #41064 | pTKIP-neo | addgene partial sequence | sequence record 58017 | Amp-R 5'-ATAATACCGCGCCACATAGC-3'
ATCATTGGAAAACGTTCTTCGGGGCGAAAACTCTCAAGGATCTTACCGCTGTTGAGATCCAGTTCGATGT
AACCCACTCGTGCACCCAACTGATCTTCAGCATCTTTTACTTTCACCAGCGTTTCTGGGTGAGCAAAAAC
AGGAAGGCAAAATGCCGCAAAAAAGGGAATAAGGGCGACACGGAAATGTTGAATACTCATACTCTTCCTT
TTTCAATATTATTGAAGCATTTATCAGGGTTATTGTCTCATGAGCGGATACATATTTGAATGTATTTAGA
AAAATAAACAAATAGGGGTTCCGCGCACATTTCCCCGAAAAGTGCCACCTTAGGGATAACAGGGTAATTA
CGGCCCCAAGGTCCAAACGGTGAAGGTACCGGGCCCCCCCTCGAGGTCGACGGTATCGATAAGCTTGATA
TCGAATTCCGAAGTTCCTATTCTCTAGAAAGTATAGGAACTTCAGGTCTGAAGAGGAGTTTACGTCCAGC
CAAGCTAGCTTGGCTGCAGGTCGTCGAAATTCTACCGGGTAGGGGAGGCGCTTTTCCCAAGGCAGTCTGG
AGCATGCGCTTTAGCAGCCCCGCTGGGCACTTGGCGCTACACAAGTGGCCTCTGGCCTCGCACACATTCC
ACATCCACCGGTAGGCGCCAACCGGCTCCGTTCTTTGGTGGCCCCTTCGCGCCACCTTCTACTCCTCCCC
TAGTCAGGAAGTTCCCCCCCGCCCCGCAGCTCGCGTCGTGCAGGACGTGACAAATGGAAGTAGCACGTCT
CACTAGTCTCGTGCAGATGGACAGCACCGCTGAGCAATGGAAGCGGGTAGGCCTTTGGGGCAGCGGCCAA
TAGCAGCTTTGCTCCTTCGCTTTCTGGGCTCAGAGGCTGGGAAGGGGTGGGTCCGGGGGCGGGCTCAGGG
GCGGGCTCAGGGGCGGGGCGGGCGCCCGAAGGTCCTCCGGAGGCCCGG
