>Addgene plasmid #41064 | pTKIP-neo | addgene partial sequence | sequence record 58207 | mPGK-F 5'-cattctgcacgcttcaaaag-3'
CTCTTCCTCATCTCCGGGCCTTTCGACCTGCAGCCTGTTGACAATTAATCATCGGCATAGTATATCGGCA
TAGTATAATACGACAAGGTGAGGAACTAAACCATGGGATCGGCCATTGAACAAGATGGATTGCACGCAGG
TTCTCCGGCCGCTTGGGTGGAGAGGCTATTCGGCTATGACTGGGCACAACAGACAATCGGCTGCTCTGAT
GCCGCCGTGTTCCGGCTGTCAGCGCAGGGGCGCCCGGTTCTTTTTGTCAAGACCGACCTGTCCGGTGCCC
TGAATGAACTGCAGGACGAGGCAGCGCGGCTATCGTGGCTGGCCACGACGGGCGTTCCTTGCGCAGCTGT
GCTCGACGTTGTCACTGAAGCGGGAAGGGACTGGCTGCTATTGGGCGAAGTGCCGGGGCAGGATCTCCTG
TCATCTCACCTTGCTCCTGCCGAGAAAGTATCCATCATGGCTGATGCAATGCGGCGGCTGCATACGCTTG
ATCCGGCTACCTGCCCATTCGACCACCAAGCGAAACATCGCATCGAGCGAGCACGTACTCGGATGGAAGC
CGGTCTTGTCGATCAGGATGATCTGGACGAAGAGCATCAGGGGCTCGCGCCAGCCGAACTGTTCGCCAGG
CTCAAGGCGCGCATGCCCGACGGCGATGATCTCGTCGTGACCCATGGCGATGCCTGCTTGCCGAATATCA
TGGTGGAAAATGGCCGCTTTTCTGGATTCATCGACTGTGGCCGGCTGGGTGTGGCGGACCGCTATCA
